>Addgene plasmid #184932 | pSF11-wElectra1 | addgene full sequence | sequence record 371209 | Addgene NGS Result
ATGACCATGATTACGCCAAGCTTGCATGCGCGGCCGCACTGACTGGGCCGGCCGGATCCATAGGTATGCC
TGTCATTCTCTATTTTTAAACGTTCCTGCAGCAGTAGCACAACAGAGCCAGCAGTTTTCCTCTTCTTCTC
CATCTTCTTCTGCTTCTTCCTCTCTTCCCAAAAAAAAAAAAAAAAAAAAAGTGAGGGGGCTCACTGCCCC
CCCCCCCCTCCCCCCCCCCTCTTCTCCTTGAAGCTCATCCAGACGTCGCTGTCCTCCTCCTCCTCGTCCC
CGGGGCGCTGTGTGTGTGTGTGTGTGCTCCGTGAGCATGTAGCAGCTTCAGCCCATTTAAAGGCGCACAC
TCTCTGCATCTCTGCGTGTCTCGACACTCGTTTTTTCTCTTCTTTTCTGCTGCACACACACACACACACA
CACACACGCTCATGCCAGAGCACTTCTTGCTCCGGGGGGCTCCGCGCGGAGCCCGAGAGGACCTCCTCCT
CCTTTTTCTTCTTCGCTTTTTAGTTCTTCTTGCCTCGGTCTCGCCCCTTGTTTTGCTCTCCATGTAGTAT
ATACATCTGGGTGTGTGTGTGTGTGTGCACCTTTGGAGCATTTTTTGAACCTTTCCAGAACTTTGGAGCA
ACATTTTCAGCTTGTTCAGTGCACTTTTTAGGCTGAAAATCCTATTTTTAGGTTTTCGAAAGTTTTTTTG
GAGCATTTTTCGTGCAATTTAGGTGCAAAATTAAAAAAAAGGGTTTTGTAGTGAATTAAAATTTTTTTGA
AACTTTCGCCTTTTTAAAAAAATGTTTCTAATATCTTTAAAAATTGGAATATTTTGGAAAACAATTTGTT
TTCAATTGGCAATTTATTAATTCTGAGCTTCTGAGCGTAAATTTTTTTTTATTTTGGAGCAATTCTGAGA
TGTCTTAGTGCATTTTTCGGGCATACATAAAAAAAAATTTATCTTAATAATAAAAACCTTAAATTTAGGC
TTCACCGTCTGGAAATTCAATTTTTTCAGCTGAAAAACTTTCAAAAAAAAAAAAATTAAATTTTCACATT
TATTTTCTCTGGAATTTTGGAGCAATTTCAAAGCTGTCTTAGTGCATTTTTAGTACACAAATATTTTTTC
ATTTTTCTTAAATTTTAATAATCTAAGCTTAAATAAAGGCTTCACCGTCTGAAAATGCAACTTTTTTCAG
ATGAAATATTAAAAAAAAAACCTCTTTTATTAATTTTGTGCTCCAAACTTTCCCACGGTACGCAAATCAT
GTAATATGTACTTTTAAACATTATTTTTCCAATCAAAAATATCCAACAGCTTTTCCTTACAATTTGAAAA
TTTTTATTAAAATTTCAAAAAAATTTTTTTTTTTTTTAATTTCGAATTTTTTTAAACTTGTTGTAACTTT
TTTCCCTGTCGGCGCCAATTAACAAAATACGTAGAATTTTGCGCTTATTGTTTTGTTAGTTAACAAATTT
TTGACAACTTTCTTATCAGCTGAGATTTAGGTGTTTCAGTTCGCAATCTGCGTCTCTCCTTGCTCTCCTC
TATTTTAAAACCCCCATAACTTTGTTCTTGTGAGAGTTATCAAAAAATTGTCAACTAACAAAATATAGAG
CACAAAAATATGCACATTTTGTATGTTGACAATTTTTTGATACCTTTTTTAGTTTTCGAGATATCTTAGT
TTTAGTTTAGCTGTACCTTTTTCTGGCAAAAAACTTCCAAATTTCGGCAATTTTTCGGCAAATTTCCCGG
CAAATTTCGCCAAGTACATCGGGCTCTCAGACAAGTGGTCTGTGAGTGGAAGTCGATAAAAGTAGTTTAC
GTGCTCTCCGTCCCCCCGCTTCTTCTCCGTCTCTGCTTCTATTTCTCCATTGACTAGTCCCACTACTTTT
TACGGGGCGGAGGGCTCTCTTGCACTCCAGCTTCTTCTCTTTTTGTGCTCTTTTTTGCCCGTATGTGGGT
GCTCATTTATTTTTCTTTGGTTTTAAAATAAATTCGGTTTATTAGGCTACTCGTAAAAATGAAGAAAAAA
CTTCAAATTCAAACGACATTAAAAAAAAATTTAATAAAAATTTTTTGAATTGCTCAAAAGCCCCACCTAT
ATATATATATAGCTCCGCCTACTTCTCGCACAGACCCCGCCCACTTTTTGACTCCGCCCCCTTATTGGCA
AAAGTTCTTGAAAAAAATAAAAATAAAAATTCAAATTGAAACAATTTTTTTTTAATGAAGTAGTTTTTTT
CTAAATTGATGAAAATTTCTAAACAGTTTACAAGCACCGCCCACTTTTTGACTCCGCCCCTTTGTTGGAA
AAATTCTTGTAAAAAAAAATAAAAAATAAAAGCTTCTCTTTCAAACGATTTTTAGTTGGTCTTTGTATGA
AAAGTTTTTTTCCTAAAATAGAAATGTCTGAATAATTTGCAAGCTCCGCCCTTTTCTTACCCAGACTCCG
CCCCTTTATTGACTAATTTTTTTTTGTCCATTTACCTGAAGTTCAAAAAAAAAATTTACAGTTTCATAGA
GTAATAATTTTTCAAAAATCTCTTTTTCCAATGTTTAATGTGTCATTATAAACCCGCCCAGTTTTAAGCT
CCGCCCATTTAGGCCCCGCCCATTTATGACCCAAATATTTTTTTCTCTATTCACCCGTGGATTTCCCTCC
AACAAGTTACCCCAAAAATAAAAATAAAAATTCCTGCAGGCGCCCACCGGGATCCGGCGCGCCTCTAGAG
GATCCCCGGGATTGGCCAAAGGACCCAAAGGTATGTTTCGAATGATACTAACATAACATAGAACATTTTC
AGGAGGACCCTTGGCTAGCGTCGACGGTACCAAAAATGGTTTCCAAGGGAGAGGAACTTATCGAAGAGAA
CATGCGCATGAAGGTTGTTATGGAGGGATCTGTTAACGGACATCAGTTCAAGTGCACTGGAGAGGGAGAG
GGACGCCCATACGAGGGAGTTCAAACTATGCGCATCAAGGTTATCGAAGGAGGACCACTTCCATTCGCTT
TCGACATCCTCGCTACCTCTTTCCTTTTCGGATCTAAGACTTTCATTAAGTACCCAGCTGATATCCCAGA
CTTCTTCAAGCAATCTTTCCCAGAAGGATTCACCTGGGAGCGCGTCACCCGCTACGAGGACGGAGGAGTT
GTTACCGTTACCCAAGATACCTCCCTCGAGGACGGAGGACTTGTTTACAACGTTAAGGTAAGTTTAAACA
TATATATACTAACTAACCCTGATTATTTAAATTTTCAGGTTCGTGGAGTTAATTTCCCATCTAACGGACC
AGTTATGCAAAAGAAGACTGAAGGATGGGAACCATTCACTGAAATGATGTACCCAGCTAACGGAGGACTT
CGCGGATACACCGACATCGCTCTTAAGGTCGACGGAGACGGACACCTTCACGCTAACATCGTTACCACCT
ACCGCTCTAAGAAGACCGTTGGAGATATTAAGATGCCAGGAGTTCACGCTGTCGACTACCGTCTTGAGCG
TGTTGAGGAGTCTGATAACGAGACCTACGTTGTCCTTCGTGAGGTCGCTGTCGCTAAGTACTCTAACCTC
GGAGGAGGAATGGATGAGCTTTACAAGTAAGAGCTCCGCATCGGCCGCTGTCATCAGATCGCCATCTCGC
GCCCGTGCCTCTGACTTCTAAGTCCAATTACTCTTCAACATCCCTACATGCTCTTTCTCCCTGTGCTCCC
ACCCCCTATTTTTGTTATTATCAAAAAACTTCTCTTAATTTCTTTGTTTTTTAGCTTCTTTTAAGTCACC
TCTAACAATGAAATTGTGTAGATTCAAAAATAGAATTAATTCGTAATAAAAAGTCGAAAAAAATTGTGCT
CCCTCCCCCCATTAATAATAATTCTATCCCAAAATCTACACAATGTTCTGTGTACACTTCTTATGTTTTT
TACTTCTGATAAATTTTTTTGAAACATCATAGAAAAAACCGCACACAAAATACCTTATCATATGTTACGT
TTCAGTTTATGACCGCAATTTTTATTTCTTCGCACGTCTGGGCCTCTCATGACGTCAAATCATGCTCATC
GTGAAAAAGTTTTGGAGTATTTTTGGAATTTTTCAATCAAGTGAAAGTTTATGAAATTAATTTTCCTGCT
TTTGCTTTTTGGGGTTTCCCCTATTGTTTGTCAAGATTTCGAGGACGGCGTTTTTCTTGCTAAAATCACA
AGTATTGATGAGCACGATGCAAGAAAGATCGGAAGAAGGTTTGGGTTTGAGGCTCAGTGGAAGGTGAGTA
GAAGTTGATAATTTGAAAGTGGAGTAGTGTCTATGGGGTTTTTGCCTTAAATGACAGAATACATTCCCAA
TATACCAAACATAACTGTTTCTACTAGTCGGCCGTACGGGCCCTTTCGTCTCGCGCGTTTCGGTGATGAC
GGTGAAAACCTCTGACACATGCAGCTCCCGGAGACGGTCACAGCTTGTCTGTAAGCGGATGCCGGGAGCA
GACAAGCCCGTCAGGGCGCGTCAGCGGGTGTTGGCGGGTGTCGGGGCTGGCTTAACTATGCGGCATCAGA
GCAGATTGTACTGAGAGTGCACCATATGCGGTGTGAAATACCGCACAGATGCGTAAGGAGAAAATACCGC
ATCAGGCGGCCTTAATTAAGGGCCTCGTGATACGCCTATTTTTATAGGTTAATGTCATGATAATAATGGT
TTCTTAGACGTCAGGTGGCACTTTTCGGGGAAATGTGCGCGGAACCCCTATTTGTTTATTTTTCTAAATA
CATTCAAATATGTATCCGCTCATGAGACAATAACCCTGATAAATGCTTCAATAATATTGAAAAAGGAAGA
GTATGAGTATTCAACATTTCCGTGTCGCCCTTATTCCCTTTTTTGCGGCATTTTGCCTTCCTGTTTTTGC
TCACCCAGAAACGCTGGTGAAAGTAAAAGATGCTGAAGATCAGTTGGGTGCACGAGTGGGTTACATCGAA
CTGGATCTCAACAGCGGTAAGATCCTTGAGAGTTTTCGCCCCGAAGAACGTTTTCCAATGATGAGCACTT
TTAAAGTTCTGCTATGTGGCGCGGTATTATCCCGTATTGACGCCGGGCAAGAGCAACTCGGTCGCCGCAT
ACACTATTCTCAGAATGACTTGGTTGAGTACTCACCAGTCACAGAAAAGCATCTTACGGATGGCATGACA
GTAAGAGAATTATGCAGTGCTGCCATAACCATGAGTGATAACACTGCGGCCAACTTACTTCTGACAACGA
TCGGAGGACCGAAGGAGCTAACCGCTTTTTTGCACAACATGGGGGATCATGTAACTCGCCTTGATCGTTG
GGAACCGGAGCTGAATGAAGCCATACCAAACGACGAGCGTGACACCACGATGCCTGTAGCAATGGCAACA
ACGTTGCGCAAACTATTAACTGGCGAACTACTTACTCTAGCTTCCCGGCAACAATTAATAGACTGGATGG
AGGCGGATAAAGTTGCAGGACCACTTCTGCGCTCGGCCCTTCCGGCTGGCTGGTTTATTGCTGATAAATC
TGGAGCCGGTGAGCGTGGGTCTCGCGGTATCATTGCAGCACTGGGGCCAGATGGTAAGCCCTCCCGTATC
GTAGTTATCTACACGACGGGGAGTCAGGCAACTATGGATGAACGAAATAGACAGATCGCTGAGATAGGTG
CCTCACTGATTAAGCATTGGTAACTGTCAGACCAAGTTTACTCATATATACTTTAGATTGATTTAAAACT
TCATTTTTAATTTAAAAGGATCTAGGTGAAGATCCTTTTTGATAATCTCATGACCAAAATCCCTTAACGT
GAGTTTTCGTTCCACTGAGCGTCAGACCCCGTAGAAAAGATCAAAGGATCTTCTTGAGATCCTTTTTTTC
TGCGCGTAATCTGCTGCTTGCAAACAAAAAAACCACCGCTACCAGCGGTGGTTTGTTTGCCGGATCAAGA
GCTACCAACTCTTTTTCCGAAGGTAACTGGCTTCAGCAGAGCGCAGATACCAAATACTGTTCTTCTAGTG
TAGCCGTAGTTAGGCCACCACTTCAAGAACTCTGTAGCACCGCCTACATACCTCGCTCTGCTAATCCTGT
TACCAGTGGCTGCTGCCAGTGGCGATAAGTCGTGTCTTACCGGGTTGGACTCAAGACGATAGTTACCGGA
TAAGGCGCAGCGGTCGGGCTGAACGGGGGGTTCGTGCACACAGCCCAGCTTGGAGCGAACGACCTACACC
GAACTGAGATACCTACAGCGTGAGCTATGAGAAAGCGCCACGCTTCCCGAAGGGAGAAAGGCGGACAGGT
ATCCGGTAAGCGGCAGGGTCGGAACAGGAGAGCGCACGAGGGAGCTTCCAGGGGGAAACGCCTGGTATCT
TTATAGTCCTGTCGGGTTTCGCCACCTCTGACTTGAGCGTCGATTTTTGTGATGCTCGTCAGGGGGGCGG
AGCCTATGGAAAAACGCCAGCAACGCGGCCTTTTTACGGTTCCTGGCCTTTTGCTGGCCTTTTGCTCACA
TGTTCTTTCCTGCGTTATCCCCTGATTCTGTGGATAACCGTATTACCGCCTTTGAGTGAGCTGATACCGC
TCGCCGCAGCCGAACGACCGAGCGCAGCGAGTCAGTGAGCGAGGAAGCGGAAGAGCGCCCAATACGCAAA
CCGCCTCTCCCCGCGCGTTGGCCGATTCATTAATGCAGCTGGCACGACAGGTTTCCCGACTGGAAAGCGG
GCAGTGAGCGCAACGCAATTAATGTGAGTTAGCTCACTCATTAGGCACCCCAGGCTTTACACTTTATGCT
TCCGGCTCGTATGTTGTGTGGAATTGTGAGCGGATAACAATTTCACACAGGAAACAGCT
Features (pLannotate 1.2.2; 14 found; start..end, strand, type, name):
    337..353     +  promoter       CeU6 promoter (fragment): promoter for the C. elegans R07E5.16 U6 snRNA gene (Dickinson et al., 2013)
   2325..2341    +  misc_feature   CEN4 (fragment): S. cerevisiae CEN4 centromere
   2723..2740    -  misc_feature   MCS (fragment): pUC18/19 multiple cloning site
   2836..3597    +  CDS            mRuby3: mRuby3 is a basic (constitutively fluorescent) red fluorescent protein published in 2016, derived from Entacmaea quadricolor. It has low acid sensitivity.
   4111..4263    +  CDS            aex-5 (fragment): AEX5_CAEEL - Also known as kpc-3 From Caenorhabditis elegans.
   4390..4425    +  CDS            rop (fragment): Rop protein, which maintains plasmids at low copy number; rop
   4527..4626    +  misc_feature   bom (fragment): basis of mobility region from pBR322
   4728..4832    +  promoter       AmpR promoter: bla
   4833..5693    +  CDS            AmpR: β-lactamase; bla; confers resistance to ampicillin, carbenicillin, and related antibiotics
   5864..6452    +  rep_origin     ori: high-copy-number ColE1/pMB1/pBR322/pUC origin of replication
   6635..6727    +  CDS            lacI (fragment): lac repressor; lacI; The lac repressor binds to the lac operator to inhibit transcription in E. coli. This inhibition can be relieved by adding lactose or isopropyl-β-D-thiogalactopyranoside (IPTG).
   6740..6761    +  protein_bind   CAP binding site: CAP binding activates transcription in the presence of cAMP. E. coli catabolite activator protein
   6776..6806    +  promoter       lac promoter: promoter for the E. coli lac operon
   6814..6830    +  protein_bind   lac operator: The lac repressor binds to the lac operator to inhibit transcription in E. coli. This inhibition can be relieved by adding lactose or isopropyl-β-D-thiogalactopyranoside (IPTG). lac repressor encoded by lacI
