[The description below was written by a language model from this plasmid's Addgene catalogue record and pLannotate feature annotations shown in this document.]
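Description:
pSF11-wElectra1 is a Caenorhabditis elegans expression plasmid built on the pSF11 backbone, carrying a worm codon-optimized coding sequence for the blue fluorescent protein Electra1. The catalogue lists an insert of about 0.8 kb, introduced by Gibson assembly into a roughly 6.1 kb backbone to give a plasmid of about 6.9 kb, and it names tag-168 as the promoter driving expression. In bacteria, the plasmid is maintained as a high-copy construct through a ColE1/pUC-type origin of replication and is selected with ampicillin through a β-lactamase gene under its own bla promoter. Remnants of a pUC-style cloning region (CAP binding site, lac promoter and operator, and short lacI, rop and bom fragments) are also annotated and reflect the vector's ancestry rather than a role in worm expression.

The automated feature table, generated from a sequenced record about ten bases shorter than the catalogued size, does not label Electra1 or the tag-168 promoter. It instead marks a single fluorescent protein open reading frame of about 760 bp as mRuby3. This is most plausibly the Electra1 insert being matched to a related protein in the annotation database, but the record does not say so explicitly. The long region upstream of this coding sequence is largely unannotated and would be where the promoter lies. Very short hits to a C. elegans U6 promoter and a yeast CEN4 centromere are probably spurious. A fragment matching C. elegans aex-5 sits downstream of the reporter, and its role is not stated. The plasmid is intended for expressing and evaluating Electra1 as a blue fluorescent marker in transgenic worms, and it comes from work on optimizing blue fluorescent proteins.
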