Addgene plasmid #184932: pSF11-wElectra1
Purpose: Codon optimized blue fluorescent protein Electra1 in C.elegans expresison plasmid
Depositing lab: Kiryl Piatkevich. Depositing organization: Westlake University. Publication: Dual-expression system for blue fluorescent protein optimization. Papadaki S, Wang X, Wang Y, Zhang H, Jia S, Liu S, Yang M, Zhang D, Jia JM, Koster RW, Namikawa K, Piatkevich KD. Sci Rep. 2022 Jun 17;12(1):10190. doi: 10.1038/s41598-022-13214-0. PubMed 35715437.
Backbone
  Vector backbone: pSF11
  Backbone size w/o insert (bp): 6078
  Total vector size (bp): 6859
  Vector type: Worm Expression
Growth in bacteria
  Bacterial resistance: Ampicillin, 100 μg/mL
  Growth temperature: 37°C
  Growth strain: DH5alpha
  Copy number: High Copy
Gene/Insert
  Gene/Insert name: Electra1
  Species: C. elegans (nematode)
  Insert size (bp): 781
  Promoter: tag-168
  Cloning method: Gibson Cloning
  Sequencing primers: 5′ ccttggctagcgtcgacggtaccaaaaATGGTTTCCAAGGGAGAGG; 3′ atgacagcggccgatgcggagctcTTACTTGTAAAGCTCATCCATTCC
Terms and licenses: Academic/Nonprofit Terms; Industry Terms: Not Available to Industry
How to cite: pSF11-wElectra1 was a gift from Kiryl Piatkevich (Addgene plasmid # 184932 ; http://n2t.net/addgene:184932 ; RRID:Addgene_184932)
